>Addgene plasmid #29623 | 416Gal-FUS-R521G-YFP | addgene partial sequence | sequence record 35067 | 29632 with EGFP-N
GCTCCTCGCCCTTGCTCACCATTAAGCTTGATATCGAATTCCTGCAGCCCATCACCACTTTGTACAAGAA
AGCTGGGTCCAAATACGGCCTCTCCCTGCCATCCTGTCTGTGCTCACCCCTGGAATCCATCTTGCCAGGG
CCAAAGCCACCTCTGTCCCCACCACCCCGGCCCCCTCGGAAGCCTCCACGGTCCCCGCCGCGGCCCCGGT
AGCCGCCTCGATCATAGCCTCCTCTGCCACCACGACGATCATCCCCGTAGTTACCCCCCATGTGAGAGCC
ACCTGGTCCCCCTCCTGGGCCATCTGGTTTAGGGGCCTTACACTGGTTGCATTCATTCCTCCAAGAGAAG
TTCATATTCTCACAGGTGGGATTAGGACACTTCCAGTCACCAGCTCGCTGCTGTCCTCCACCGCCACCAC
CTCCACTGGGAAATCCTCCTCGGCCACCACCACCACTGCCACCACCTCCATAGCCTCCACGGCCCATGGG
TCCTCCTCGCCCTCGGCCTCCACGACCATTGCCACCACCCCGATTAAAGTCTGCCCGGCGAGTAGCAAAT
GAGACCTTGATAGGATTTCCGGAGAATTCTTTACCATCAAACCAGTCAATAGCTGCTTTAGCTGAAGGTG
GGTCATCAAAAGAGACCGTTGCCTCTCCCTTCAGCTTGCCAGTTTCCCTGTCTGTGTACAAATTAATCAT
GGGCTGTCCCGTTTTCTTGTTTGTCTTAATAATACCAATCTGCTTGAAGTAATCAGCCACAGACTCAATT
GTAACATTCTCACCCAGGCCTTGCACAAAGATGGTGTTGTTGTCTGAATTATCCTGTTCGGAGTCATGAC
GTGATCC
