[The description below was written by a language model from this plasmid's Addgene catalogue record.]
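Description:
416Gal-FUS-R521G-YFP is a yeast expression plasmid built on pAG416Gal-ccdB-EYFP, a destination-type backbone of about 8 kb. Yeast transformants are selected through the URA3 auxotrophic marker, and the plasmid is propagated in E. coli under ampicillin selection, where it is recorded as low copy. The "416" designation conventionally indicates a centromeric (CEN/ARS), low-copy yeast vector, and "Gal" a galactose-inducible GAL1 promoter. The record does not list either element explicitly, and no feature table is available to confirm them. The record lists restriction enzyme cloning and a ccdB-tolerant growth strain. The strain entry may simply be carried over from the parental backbone, whose ccdB counterselection cassette would normally be replaced by the insert.

The payload is the human FUS coding sequence (also called TLS, fused in sarcoma/translocated in liposarcoma), about 1.6 kb. It carries the R521G substitution and is fused at its C terminus to YFP. FUS is an RNA-binding protein linked to amyotrophic lateral sclerosis, and residue 521 lies at the extreme C terminus of the protein, a region where disease-associated mutations cluster. The fluorescent fusion lets the localization and aggregation of the mutant protein be followed in living yeast cells, and conditional expression would allow a potentially toxic protein to be switched on only when wanted. The associated publication concerns the molecular determinants and genetic modifiers of FUS aggregation and toxicity. The construct therefore fits use in a yeast model comparing this ALS-linked variant with wild-type FUS and other variants for inclusion formation and effects on growth.
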