Addgene plasmid #29623: 416Gal-FUS-R521G-YFP
Depositing lab: Aaron Gitler. Depositing organization: University of Pennsylvania. Publication: Molecular determinants and genetic modifiers of aggregation and toxicity for the ALS disease protein FUS/TLS. Sun Z, Diaz Z, Fang X, Hart MP, Chesi A, Shorter J, Gitler AD. PLoS Biol. 2011 Apr;9(4):e1000614. doi: 10.1371/journal.pbio.1000614. Epub 2011 Apr 26. PubMed 21541367.
Backbone
  Vector backbone: pAG416Gal-ccdB-EYFP
  Backbone manufacturer: Susan Lindquist (Addgene plasmid # 14219)
  Backbone size w/o insert (bp): 8004
  Vector type: Yeast Expression
  Selectable markers: URA3
Growth in bacteria
  Bacterial resistance: Ampicillin, 100 μg/mL
  Growth temperature: 37°C
  Growth strain: ccdB Survival
  Growth instructions: ccdB Survival
  Copy number: Low Copy
Gene/Insert
  Gene/Insert name: FUS (alt names: TLS; fused in sarcoma; translocated in liposarcoma)
  Species: H. sapiens (human)
  Insert size (bp): 1578
  Mutation: R521G
  Entrez Gene: FUS (a.k.a. ALS6, ETM4, FUS1, HNRNPP2, POMP75, TLS, altFUS)
  Tag / fusion protein: YFP (C terminal on insert)
  Cloning method: Restriction Enzyme
  Sequencing primers: 5′ n/a
Terms and licenses: Academic/Nonprofit Terms; Industry Terms: Not Available to Industry
How to cite: 416Gal-FUS-R521G-YFP was a gift from Aaron Gitler (Addgene plasmid # 29623 ; http://n2t.net/addgene:29623 ; RRID:Addgene_29623)
